>Addgene plasmid #53554 | pcDNA3.1 3xFlag IFIT1 | addgene full sequence | sequence record 424728 | Addgene NGS Result
TGACTAATTTTTTTTATTTATGCAGAGGCCGAGGCCGCCTCTGCCTCTGAGCTATTCCAGAAGTAGTGAG
GAGGCTTTTTTGGAGGCCTAGGCTTTTGCAAAAAGCTCCCGGGAGCTTGTATATCCATTTTCGGATCTGA
TCAAGAGACAGGATGAGGATCGTTTCGCATGATTGAACAAGATGGATTGCACGCAGGTTCTCCGGCCGCT
TGGGTGGAGAGGCTATTCGGCTATGACTGGGCACAACAGACAATCGGCTGCTCTGATGCCGCCGTGTTCC
GGCTGTCAGCGCAGGGGCGCCCGGTTCTTTTTGTCAAGACCGACCTGTCCGGTGCCCTGAATGAACTGCA
GGACGAGGCAGCGCGGCTATCGTGGCTGGCCACGACGGGCGTTCCTTGCGCAGCTGTGCTCGACGTTGTC
ACTGAAGCGGGAAGGGACTGGCTGCTATTGGGCGAAGTGCCGGGGCAGGATCTCCTGTCATCTCACCTTG
CTCCTGCCGAGAAAGTATCCATCATGGCTGATGCAATGCGGCGGCTGCATACGCTTGATCCGGCTACCTG
CCCATTCGACCACCAAGCGAAACATCGCATCGAGCGAGCACGTACTCGGATGGAAGCCGGTCTTGTCGAT
CAGGATGATCTGGACGAAGAGCATCAGGGGCTCGCGCCAGCCGAACTGTTCGCCAGGCTCAAGGCGCGCA
TGCCCGACGGCGAGGATCTCGTCGTGACCCATGGCGATGCCTGCTTGCCGAATATCATGGTGGAAAATGG
CCGCTTTTCTGGATTCATCGACTGTGGCCGGCTGGGTGTGGCGGACCGCTATCAGGACATAGCGTTGGCT
ACCCGTGATATTGCTGAAGAGCTTGGCGGCGAATGGGCTGACCGCTTCCTCGTGCTTTACGGTATCGCCG
CTCCCGATTCGCAGCGCATCGCCTTCTATCGCCTTCTTGACGAGTTCTTCTGAGCGGGACTCTGGGGTTC
GAAATGACCGACCAAGCGACGCCCAACCTGCCATCACGAGATTTCGATTCCACCGCCGCCTTCTATGAAA
GGTTGGGCTTCGGAATCGTTTTCCGGGACGCCGGCTGGATGATCCTCCAGCGCGGGGATCTCATGCTGGA
GTTCTTCGCCCACCCCAACTTGTTTATTGCAGCTTATAATGGTTACAAATAAAGCAATAGCATCACAAAT
TTCACAAATAAAGCATTTTTTTCACTGCATTCTAGTTGTGGTTTGTCCAAACTCATCAATGTATCTTATC
ATGTCTGTATACCGTCGACCTCTAGCTAGAGCTTGGCGTAATCATGGTCATAGCTGTTTCCTGTGTGAAA
TTGTTATCCGCTCACAATTCCACACAACATACGAGCCGGAAGCATAAAGTGTAAAGCCTGGGGTGCCTAA
TGAGTGAGCTAACTCACATTAATTGCGTTGCGCTCACTGCCCGCTTTCCAGTCGGGAAACCTGTCGTGCC
AGCTGCATTAATGAATCGGCCAACGCGCGGGGAGAGGCGGTTTGCGTATTGGGCGCTCTTCCGCTTCCTC
GCTCACTGACTCGCTGCGCTCGGTCGTTCGGCTGCGGCGAGCGGTATCAGCTCACTCAAAGGCGGTAATA
CGGTTATCCACAGAATCAGGGGATAACGCAGGAAAGAACATGTGAGCAAAAGGCCAGCAAAAGGCCAGGA
ACCGTAAAAAGGCCGCGTTGCTGGCGTTTTTCCATAGGCTCCGCCCCCCTGACGAGCATCACAAAAATCG
ACGCTCAAGTCAGAGGTGGCGAAACCCGACAGGACTATAAAGATACCAGGCGTTTCCCCCTGGAAGCTCC
CTCGTGCGCTCTCCTGTTCCGACCCTGCCGCTTACCGGATACCTGTCCGCCTTTCTCCCTTCGGGAAGCG
TGGCGCTTTCTCATAGCTCACGCTGTAGGTATCTCAGTTCGGTGTAGGTCGTTCGCTCCAAGCTGGGCTG
TGTGCACGAACCCCCCGTTCAGCCCGACCGCTGCGCCTTATCCGGTAACTATCGTCTTGAGTCCAACCCG
GTAAGACACGACTTATCGCCACTGGCAGCAGCCACTGGTAACAGGATTAGCAGAGCGAGGTATGTAGGCG
GTGCTACAGAGTTCTTGAAGTGGTGGCCTAACTACGGCTACACTAGAAGAACAGTATTTGGTATCTGCGC
TCTGCTGAAGCCAGTTACCTTCGGAAAAAGAGTTGGTAGCTCTTGATCCGGCAAACAAACCACCGCTGGT
AGCGGTGGTTTTTTTGTTTGCAAGCAGCAGATTACGCGCAGAAAAAAAGGATCTCAAGAAGATCCTTTGA
TCTTTTCTACGGGGTCTGACGCTCAGTGGAACGAAAACTCACGTTAAGGGATTTTGGTCATGAGATTATC
AAAAAGGATCTTCACCTAGATCCTTTTAAATTAAAAATGAAGTTTTAAATCAATCTAAAGTATATATGAG
TAAACTTGGTCTGACAGTTACCAATGCTTAATCAGTGAGGCACCTATCTCAGCGATCTGTCTATTTCGTT
CATCCATAGTTGCCTGACTCCCCGTCGTGTAGATAACTACGATACGGGAGGGCTTACCATCTGGCCCCAG
TGCTGCAATGATACCGCGAGACCCACGCTCACCGGCTCCAGATTTATCAGCAATAAACCAGCCAGCCGGA
AGGGCCGAGCGCAGAAGTGGTCCTGCAACTTTATCCGCCTCCATCCAGTCTATTAATTGTTGCCGGGAAG
CTAGAGTAAGTAGTTCGCCAGTTAATAGTTTGCGCAACGTTGTTGCCATTGCTACAGGCATCGTGGTGTC
ACGCTCGTCGTTTGGTATGGCTTCATTCAGCTCCGGTTCCCAACGATCAAGGCGAGTTACATGATCCCCC
ATGTTGTGCAAAAAAGCGGTTAGCTCCTTCGGTCCTCCGATCGTTGTCAGAAGTAAGTTGGCCGCAGTGT
TATCACTCATGGTTATGGCAGCACTGCATAATTCTCTTACTGTCATGCCATCCGTAAGATGCTTTTCTGT
GACTGGTGAGTACTCAACCAAGTCATTCTGAGAATAGTGTATGCGGCGACCGAGTTGCTCTTGCCCGGCG
TCAATACGGGATAATACCGCGCCACATAGCAGAACTTTAAAAGTGCTCATCATTGGAAAACGTTCTTCGG
GGCGAAAACTCTCAAGGATCTTACCGCTGTTGAGATCCAGTTCGATGTAACCCACTCGTGCACCCAACTG
ATCTTCAGCATCTTTTACTTTCACCAGCGTTTCTGGGTGAGCAAAAACAGGAAGGCAAAATGCCGCAAAA
AAGGGAATAAGGGCGACACGGAAATGTTGAATACTCATACTCTTCCTTTTTCAATATTATTGAAGCATTT
ATCAGGGTTATTGTCTCATGAGCGGATACATATTTGAATGTATTTAGAAAAATAAACAAATAGGGGTTCC
GCGCACATTTCCCCGAAAAGTGCCACCTGACGTCGACGGATCGGGAGATCTCCCGATCCCCTATGGTGCA
CTCTCAGTACAATCTGCTCTGATGCCGCATAGTTAAGCCAGTATCTGCTCCCTGCTTGTGTGTTGGAGGT
CGCTGAGTAGTGCGCGAGCAAAATTTAAGCTACAACAAGGCAAGGCTTGACCGACAATTGCATGAAGAAT
CTGCTTAGGGTTAGGCGTTTTGCGCTGCTTCGCGATGTACGGGCCAGATATACGCGTTGACATTGATTAT
TGACTAGTTATTAATAGTAATCAATTACGGGGTCATTAGTTCATAGCCCATATATGGAGTTCCGCGTTAC
ATAACTTACGGTAAATGGCCCGCCTGGCTGACCGCCCAACGACCCCCGCCCATTGACGTCAATAATGACG
TATGTTCCCATAGTAACGCCAATAGGGACTTTCCATTGACGTCAATGGGTGGAGTATTTACGGTAAACTG
CCCACTTGGCAGTACATCAAGTGTATCATATGCCAAGTACGCCCCCTATTGACGTCAATGACGGTAAATG
GCCCGCCTGGCATTATGCCCAGTACATGACCTTATGGGACTTTCCTACTTGGCAGTACATCTACGTATTA
GTCATCGCTATTACCATGGTGATGCGGTTTTGGCAGTACATCAATGGGCGTGGATAGCGGTTTGACTCAC
GGGGATTTCCAAGTCTCCACCCCATTGACGTCAATGGGAGTTTGTTTTGGCACCAAAATCAACGGGACTT
TCCAAAATGTCGTAACAACTCCGCCCCATTGACGCAAATGGGCGGTAGGCGTGTACGGTGGGAGGTCTAT
ATAAGCAGAGCTCTCTGGCTAACTAGAGAACCCACTGCTTACTGGCTTATCGAAATTAATACGACTCACT
ATAGGGAGACCCAAGCTGGCTAGCATGGACTACAAAGACCATGACGGTGATTATAAAGATCATGACATCG
ATTACAAGGATGACGATGACAAGAAGCTTGGTACCGAGCTCGGATCCATGAGTACAAATGGTGATGATCA
TCAGGTCAAGGATAGTCTGGAGCAATTGAGATGTCACTTTACATGGGAGTTATCCATTGATGACGATGAA
ATGCCTGATTTAGAAAACAGAGTCTTGGATCAGATTGAATTCCTAGACACCAAATACAGTGTGGGAATAC
ACAACCTACTAGCCTATGTGAAACACCTGAAAGGCCAGAATGAGGAAGCCCTGAAGAGCTTAAAAGAAGC
TGAAAACTTAATGCAGGAAGAACATGACAACCAAGCAAATGTGAGGAGTCTGGTGACCTGGGGCAACTTT
GCCTGGATGTATTACCACATGGGCAGACTGGCAGAAGCCCAGACTTACCTGGACAAGGTGGAGAACATTT
GCAAGAAGCTTTCAAATCCCTTCCGCTATAGAATGGAGTGTCCAGAAATAGACTGTGAGGAAGGATGGGC
CTTGCTGAAGTGTGGAGGAAAGAATTATGAACGGGCCAAGGCCTGCTTTGAAAAGGTGCTTGAAGTGGAC
CCTGAAAACCCGGAATCCAGCGCTGGGTATGCGATCTCTGCCTATCGCCTGGATGGCTTTAAATTAGCCA
CAAAAAATCACAAGCCATTTTCTTTGCTTCCCCTAAGGCAGGCTGTCCGCTTAAATCCAGACAATGGATA
TATTAAGGTTCTCCTTGCCCTGAAGCTTCAGGATGAAGGACAGGAAGCTGAAGGAGAAAAGTACATTGAA
GAAGCTCTAGCCAACATGTCCTCACAGACCTATGTCTTTCGATATGCAGCCAAGTTTTACCGAAGAAAAG
GCTCTGTGGATAAAGCTCTTGAGTTATTAAAAAAGGCCTTGCAGGAAACACCCACTTCTGTCTTACTGCA
TCACCAGATAGGGCTTTGCTACAAGGCACAAATGATCCAAATCAAGGAGGCTACAAAAGGGCAGCCTAGA
GGGCAGAACAGAGAAAAGCTAGACAAAATGATAAGATCAGCCATATTTCATTTTGAATCTGCAGTGGAAA
AAAAGCCCACATTTGAGGTGGCTCATCTAGACCTGGCAAGAATGTATATAGAAGCAGGCAATCACAGAAA
AGCTGAAGAGAATTTTCAAAAATTGTTATGCATGAAACCAGTGGTAGAAGAAACAATGCAAGACATACAT
TTCCACTATGGTCGGTTTCAGGAATTTCAAAAGAAATCTGACGTCAATGCAATTATCCATTATTTAAAAG
CTATAAAAATAGAACAGGCATCATTAACAAGGGATAAAAGTATCAATTCTTTGAAGAAATTGGTTTTAAG
GAAACTTCGGAGAAAGGCATTAGATCTGGAAAGCTTGAGCCTCCTTGGGTTCGTCTACAAATTGGAAGGA
AATATGAATGAAGCCCTGGAGTACTATGAGCGGGCCCTGAGACTGGCTGCTGACTTTGAGAACTCTGTGA
GACAAGGTCCTTAGCTCGAGTCTAGAGGGCCCGTTTAAACCCGCTGATCAGCCTCGACTGTGCCTTCTAG
TTGCCAGCCATCTGTTGTTTGCCCCTCCCCCGTGCCTTCCTTGACCCTGGAAGGTGCCACTCCCACTGTC
CTTTCCTAATAAAATGAGGAAATTGCATCGCATTGTCTGAGTAGGTGTCATTCTATTCTGGGGGGTGGGG
TGGGGCAGGACAGCAAGGGGGAGGATTGGGAAGACAATAGCAGGCATGCTGGGGATGCGGTGGGCTCTAT
GGCTTCTGAGGCGGAAAGAACCAGCTGGGGCTCTAGGGGGTATCCCC
[124 nt withheld, positions 6208-6331]
C
[91 nt withheld, positions 6333-6423]
A
[49 nt withheld, positions 6425-6473]
CCTTTGACGTTGGAGTCCACGTTCTTT
[37 nt withheld, positions 6501-6537]
ACCCTATCTCGGTCTATTCTTTTGATTTATAAGGGATTTTGCCGATTTCGGCCTATTGGTTAAAAAATGA
GCTGATTTAACAAAAATTTAACGCGAATTAATTCTGTGGAATGTGTGTCAGTTAGGGTGTGGAAAGTCCC
CAGGCTCCCCAGCAGGCAGAAGTATGCAAAGCATGCATCTCAATTAGTCAGCAACCAGGTGTGGAAAGTC
CCCAGGCTCCCCAGCAGGCAGAAGTATGCAAAGCATGCATCTCAATTAGTCAGCAACCATAGTCCCGCCC
CTAACTCCGCCCATCCCGCCCCTAACTCCGCCCAGTTCCGCCCATTCTCCGCCCCATGGC
Features (pLannotate 1.2.2; 21 found; start..end, strand, type, name):
    169..960     +  CDS            neo: KKA2_KLEPN - Also known as kan, nptII. Experimental evidence at protein level: Swiss-Prot protein existence level 1. Resistance to kanamycin, neomycin, paromomycin, ribostamycin, butirosin and gentamicin B. From Klebsiella pneumoniae.
    984..1142    +  CDS            ble (fragment): BLE_KLEPN - Experimental evidence at protein level: Swiss-Prot protein existence level 1. Binding protein with a strong affinity to the bleomycin family of antibiotics. Binds to CL990; an antimitotic-antibiotic compound. From Klebsiella pneumoniae.
   1137..1258    +  polyA_signal   SV40 poly(A) signal: SV40 polyadenylation signal
   1331..1347    -  protein_bind   lac operator: The lac repressor binds to the lac operator to inhibit transcription in E. coli. This inhibition can be relieved by adding lactose or isopropyl-β-D-thiogalactopyranoside (IPTG). lac repressor encoded by lacI
   1355..1385    -  promoter       lac promoter: promoter for the E. coli lac operon
   1400..1421    -  protein_bind   CAP binding site: CAP binding activates transcription in the presence of cAMP. E. coli catabolite activator protein
   1434..1526    -  CDS            lacI (fragment): lac repressor; lacI; The lac repressor binds to the lac operator to inhibit transcription in E. coli. This inhibition can be relieved by adding lactose or isopropyl-β-D-thiogalactopyranoside (IPTG).
   1709..2297    -  rep_origin     ori: high-copy-number ColE1/pMB1/pBR322/pUC origin of replication
   2468..3328    -  CDS            AmpR: β-lactamase; bla; confers resistance to ampicillin, carbenicillin, and related antibiotics
   3329..3433    -  promoter       AmpR promoter: bla
   3492..3544    -  misc_feature   bom (fragment): basis of mobility region from pBR322
   3699..4078    +  enhancer       CMV enhancer: human cytomegalovirus immediate early enhancer
   4079..4282    +  promoter       CMV promoter: human cytomegalovirus (CMV) immediate early promoter
   4278..4311    +  LTR            5' LTR (truncated) (fragment): truncated 5' long terminal repeat (LTR) from HIV-1
   4327..4345    +  promoter       T7 promoter: promoter for bacteriophage T7 RNA polymerase
   4368..4433    +  CDS            3xFLAG: three tandem FLAG® epitope tags, followed by an enterokinase cleavage site
   4458..5891    +  CDS            IFIT1: IFIT1_HUMAN - Also known as G10P1, IFI56, IFNAI1, ISG56. Experimental evidence at protein level: Swiss-Prot protein existence level 1. Interferon-induced antiviral RNA-binding protein that specifically binds single-stranded RNA bearing a 5'-triphosphate group (PPP-RNA), thereby acting as a sensor of viral single-stranded RNAs and inhibiting expression of viral messenger RNAs. Single-stranded PPP- RNAs, which lack 2'-O-methylation of the 5' cap and bear a 5'- triphosphate group instead, are specific from viruses, providing a molecular signature to distinguish between self and non-self mRNAs by
   5938..6162    +  polyA_signal   bGH poly(A) signal: bovine growth hormone polyadenylation signal
   6166..6187    +  promoter       SV40 promoter (fragment): SV40 enhancer and early promoter
   6208..6636    +  rep_origin     f1 ori (sequence partly withheld): f1 bacteriophage origin of replication; arrow indicates direction of (+) strand synthesis
   6650..102     +  promoter       SV40 promoter (across the origin): SV40 enhancer and early promoter
