[The description below was written by a language model from this plasmid's Addgene catalogue record and pLannotate feature annotations shown in this document.]
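Description:
pcDNA3.1 3xFlag IFIT1 is a mammalian expression plasmid built on the Invitrogen pcDNA3.1 backbone, carrying the human IFIT1 coding sequence with an N-terminal 3xFLAG epitope tag. The full sequence record is 6,877 nt. In bacteria it is maintained as a high-copy plasmid through a ColE1/pUC-type origin and selected with ampicillin via the β-lactamase gene and its native promoter. An f1 phage origin is also present, allowing single-stranded DNA production. For mammalian cells, an SV40 enhancer/early promoter drives the neomycin phosphotransferase gene, terminated by an SV40 polyadenylation signal, so that stable transfectants can be selected with G418.

The expression cassette consists of the human cytomegalovirus immediate-early enhancer and promoter, followed by a T7 promoter, which could support in vitro transcription. These sit upstream of the 3xFLAG tag, which includes an enterokinase cleavage site, then the IFIT1 open reading frame, with a bovine growth hormone polyadenylation signal completing the unit. The insert was cloned between NheI and XhoI sites, both retained. IFIT1 (also known as ISG56 or P56) is an interferon-induced antiviral protein that binds single-stranded RNA bearing a 5′-triphosphate, acting as a sensor that distinguishes viral from cellular transcripts. The automated annotation also reports several short fragments (ble, lacI, lac promoter/operator, bom, a truncated HIV-1 LTR and a small SV40 promoter piece). These look like backbone remnants or partial similarity matches rather than functional elements.

The stated purpose is mammalian expression of IFIT1. The FLAG tag allows detection, immunoprecipitation or affinity purification of the protein and any bound RNA, in keeping with the associated study of RNA binding and localization among human IFIT family proteins.
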