Addgene plasmid #53554: pcDNA3.1 3xFlag IFIT1
Purpose: mammalian expression of IFIT1
Depositing lab: Kathleen Collins. Depositing organization: University of California, Berkeley. Publication: tRNA binding, structure, and localization of the human interferon-induced protein IFIT5. Katibah GE, Lee HJ, Huizar JP, Vogan JM, Alber T, Collins K. Mol Cell. 2013 Feb 21;49(4):743-50. doi: 10.1016/j.molcel.2012.12.015. Epub 2013 Jan 11. PubMed 23317505.
Backbone
  Vector backbone: pcDNA3.1
  Backbone manufacturer: Invitrogen
  Backbone size w/o insert (bp): 5428
  Vector type: Mammalian Expression
  Selectable markers: Neomycin (select with G418)
Growth in bacteria
  Bacterial resistance: Ampicillin, 100 μg/mL
  Growth temperature: 37°C
  Growth strain: DH5alpha
  Copy number: High Copy
Gene/Insert
  Gene/Insert name: IFIT1
  Species: H. sapiens (human)
  Entrez Gene: IFIT1 (a.k.a. C56, G10P1, IFI-56, IFI-56K, IFI56, IFIT-1, IFNAI1, ISG56, P56, RNM561)
  Promoter: CMV
  Tag / fusion protein: 3xFLAG (N terminal on insert)
  Cloning method: Restriction Enzyme; 5′ cloning site NheI (not destroyed); 3′ cloning site XhoI (not destroyed)
  Sequencing primers: 5′ CMV-F; 3′ BGH Reverse
Terms and licenses: Academic/Nonprofit Terms; Industry Terms: Not Available to Industry
How to cite: pcDNA3.1 3xFlag IFIT1 was a gift from Kathleen Collins (Addgene plasmid # 53554 ; http://n2t.net/addgene:53554 ; RRID:Addgene_53554)
