>Addgene plasmid #53554 | pcDNA3.1 3xFlag IFIT1 | addgene partial sequence | sequence record 86280 | CMV-F 5'-CGCAAATGGGCGGTAGGCGTG-3'
CTATATAAGCAGAGCTCTCTGGCTAACTAGAGAACCCACTGCTTACTGGCTTATCGAAATTAATACGACT
CACTATAGGGAGACCCAAGCTGGCTAGCATGGACTACAAAGACCATGACGGTGATTATAAAGATCATGAC
ATCGATTACAAGGATGACGATGACAAGAAGCTTGGTACCGAGCTCGGATCCATGAGTACAAATGGTGATG
ATCATCAGGTCAAGGATAGTCTGGAGCAATTGAGATGTCACTTTACATGGGAGTTATCCATTGATGACGA
TGAAATGCCTGATTTAGAAAACAGAGTCTTGGATCAGATTGAATTCCTAGACACCAAATACAGTGTGGGA
ATACACAACCTACTAGCCTATGTGAAACACCTGAAAGGCCAGAATGAGGAAGCCCTGAAGAGCTTAAAAG
AAGCTGAAAACTTAATGCAGGAAGAACATGACAACCAAGCAAATGTGAGGAGTCTGGTGACCTGGGGCAA
CTTTGCCTGGATGTATTACCACATGGGCAGACTGGCAGAAGCCCAGACTTACCTGGACAAGGTGGAGAAC
ATTTGCAAGAAGCTTTCAAATCCCTTCCGCTATAGAATGGAGTGTCCAGAAATAGACTGTGAGGAAGGAT
GGGCCTTGCTGAAGTGTGGAGGAAAGAATTATGAACGGGCCAAGGCCTGCTTTGAAAAGGTGCTTGAAGT
GGACCCTGAAAACCCGGAATCCAGCGCTGGGTATGCGATCTCTGCCTATCGCCTGGATGGCTTTAAATTA
GCCACAAAAAATCACAAGCCATTTTCTTTGCTTCCCCTAAGGCAGGCTGTCCGCTTAAATCCAGACAATG
GATATATTAAGGTTCTCCTTGCCCTGAAGCTTCAGGATGAAGGACAGGAAGCTGAAGGAGAAAAGTACAT
TGAAGAAGCTCTAGCCAACATGTCCTCACAGACCTATGTCTTTCGATATGCAGCCAAGTTTTACCGAAGA
AAAGGCTCTGTGGATAAAGCTCTTGAGTTATTAAAAAAGGCCTTGCAGGAAACACCCACTTCTGTCTTAC
TGCATCACCAGATAGGGCTTTGCTACAAGGCACAAATGATCCAAATCAAG
