>Addgene plasmid #53554 | pcDNA3.1 3xFlag IFIT1 | addgene partial sequence | sequence record 86286 | BGH-rev 5'-TAGAAGGCACAGTCGAGG-3'
GGTTTAAACGGGCCCTCTAGACTCGAGCTAAGGACCTTGTCTCACAGAGTTCTCAAAGTCAGCAGCCAGT
CTCAGGGCCCGCTCATAGTACTCCAGGGCTTCATTCATATTTCCTTCCAATTTGTAGACGAACCCAAGGA
GGCTCAAGCTTTCCAGATCTAATGCCTTTCTCCGAAGTTTCCTTAAAACCAATTTCTTCAAAGAATTGAT
ACTTTTATCCCTTGTTAATGATGCCTGTTCTATTTTTATAGCTTTTAAATAATGGATAATTGCATTGACG
TCAGATTTCTTTTGAAATTCCTGAAACCGACCATAGTGGAAATGTATGTCTTGCATTGTTTCTTCTACCA
CTGGTTTCATGCATAACAATTTTTGAAAATTCTCTTCAGCTTTTCTGTGATTGCCTGCTTCTATATACAT
TCTTGCCAGGTCTAGATGAGCCACCTCAAATGTGGGCTTTTTTTCCACTGCAGATTCAAAATGAAATATG
GCTGATCTTATCATTTTGTCTAGCTTTTCTCTGTTCTGCCCTCTAGGCTGCCCTTTTGTAGCCTCCTTGA
TTTGGATCATTTGTGCCTTGTAGCAAAGCCCTATCTGGTGATGCAGTAAGACAGAAGTGGGTGTTTCCTG
CAAGGCCTTTTTTAATAACTCAAGAGCTTTATCCACAGAGCCTTTTCTTCGGTAAAACTTGGCTGCATAT
CGAAAGACATAGGTCTGTGAGGACATGTTGGCTAGAGCTTCTTCAATGTACTTTTCTCCTTCAGCTTCCT
GTCCTTCATCCTGAAGCTTCAGGGCAAGGAGAACCTTAATATATCCATTGTCTGGATTTAAGCGGACAGC
CTGCCTTAGGGGAAGCAAAGAAAATGGCTTGTGATTTTTTGTGGCTAATTTAAAGCCATCCAGG
